Addgene plasmid #195109: pX459-sgRNA2-2-RPB1-C-term
Purpose: Vector for transient expression of spCas9-nuclease (V2.0) and a sgRNA targeting the RPB1 C-term. Puromycin selection (2A-fusion).
Depositing lab: Job Dekker. Depositing organization: University of Massachusetts, Worcester. Publication: A cohesin traffic pattern genetically linked to gene regulation. Valton AL, Venev SV, Mair B, Khokhar ES, Tong AHY, Usaj M, Chan K, Pai AA, Moffat J, Dekker J. Nat Struct Mol Biol. 2022 Dec 8. doi: 10.1038/s41594-022-00890-9. PubMed 36482254.
Backbone
  Vector backbone: PX459 V2.0 Addgene plasmid #62988
  Total vector size (bp): 9178
  Vector type: Mammalian Expression, CRISPR
  Selectable markers: Puromycin
Growth in bacteria
  Bacterial resistance: Ampicillin, 100 μg/mL
  Growth temperature: 37°C
  Growth strain: DH5alpha
  Copy number: Unknown
Gene/Insert
  Gene/Insert name: sgRNA against last exon of RPB1 (C-terminal)
  gRNA/shRNA sequence: TGGGGTGCGGCAGCGGGCTA
  Species: H. sapiens (human)
  Cloning method: Restriction Enzyme; 5′ cloning site BbsI (destroyed during cloning); 3′ cloning site BbsI (destroyed during cloning)
  Sequencing primers: 5′ GACTATCATATGCTTACCGT
Terms and licenses: Academic/Nonprofit Terms; Industry Terms: Not Available to Industry
Depositor comments: Please visit https://www.biorxiv.org/content/10.1101/2021.07.29.454218v1 for bioRxiv preprint.
How to cite: pX459-sgRNA2-2-RPB1-C-term was a gift from Job Dekker (Addgene plasmid # 195109 ; http://n2t.net/addgene:195109 ; RRID:Addgene_195109)
