[The description below was written by a language model from this plasmid's Addgene catalogue record and pLannotate feature annotations shown in this document.]
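Description:
pX459-sgRNA2-2-RPB1-C-term is a 9,178 bp mammalian CRISPR expression plasmid built on the PX459 V2.0 backbone. It is an all-in-one vector for transient delivery of Streptococcus pyogenes Cas9 nuclease together with a single guide RNA. In bacteria it is propagated through a high-copy ColE1/pUC-type origin and selected with ampicillin via the β-lactamase gene and its own promoter. An f1 phage origin is also annotated. So are a single AAV2 ITR and small bom and rop fragments, which appear to be backbone remnants rather than functional parts of the design.

The plasmid carries two expression units. A human U6 RNA polymerase III promoter drives the sgRNA, made up of a 20-nt spacer cloned between BbsI sites (destroyed during cloning) and the S. pyogenes guide RNA scaffold. The spacer targets the last exon of human RPB1, the region encoding the C-terminus of the protein. Downstream, a hybrid promoter composed of a CMV enhancer, chicken β-actin promoter and hybrid intron drives Cas9. The annotation tool splits Cas9 into contiguous N- and C-terminal portions that together form one continuous coding region. Cas9 is followed by a nucleoplasmin nuclear localization signal and, according to the record, joined by a 2A peptide to puromycin N-acetyltransferase. The transcript ends at a bGH polyadenylation signal. Because Cas9 and the puromycin marker come from one transcript, brief puromycin treatment enriches for transfected cells that express the nuclease.

The construct is intended to introduce a double-strand break near the 3′ end of the RPB1 coding sequence in human cells. The record does not state what downstream modification, if any, was made at this site.
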