Features (pLannotate 1.2.2; 19 found; start..end, strand, type, name):
      1..241     +  promoter       U6 promoter: RNA polymerase III promoter for human U6 snRNA
    271..346     +  misc_RNA       gRNA scaffold: guide RNA scaffold for the Streptococcus pyogenes CRISPR/Cas9 system
    353..396     +  misc_RNA       gRNA scaffold (fragment): guide RNA scaffold for the Streptococcus pyogenes CRISPR/Cas9 system
    443..728     +  enhancer       CMV enhancer: human cytomegalovirus immediate early enhancer; contains an 18-bp deletion relative to the standard CMV enhancer
    730..1007    +  promoter       chicken β-actin promoter: No description available
   1008..1236    +  intron         hybrid intron: hybrid between chicken β-actin (CBA) and minute virus of mice (MMV) introns (Gray et al., 2011)
   1374..2975    +  CDS            Cas9(N): N-terminal portion of Streptococcus pyogenes Cas9 (Zetsche et al., 2015)
   2976..5474    +  CDS            Cas9(C): C-terminal portion of Streptococcus pyogenes Cas9 (Zetsche et al., 2015)
   5475..5522    +  CDS            nucleoplasmin NLS: bipartite nuclear localization signal from nucleoplasmin
   5592..6191    +  CDS            PuroR (fragment): puromycin N-acetyltransferase; pac from Streptomyces; confers resistance to puromycin
   6225..6336    +  polyA_signal   bGH poly(A) signal: bovine growth hormone polyadenylation signal
   6441..6581    +  repeat_region  AAV2 ITR: inverted terminal repeat of adeno-associated virus serotype 2 inverted
   6586..6637    -  misc_feature   bom (fragment): basis of mobility region from pBR322
   6656..7111    +  rep_origin     f1 ori (sequence partly withheld): f1 bacteriophage origin of replication; arrow indicates direction of (+) strand synthesis
   7112..7161    -  misc_feature   bom (fragment): basis of mobility region from pBR322
   7263..7298    -  CDS            rop (fragment): Rop protein, which maintains plasmids at low copy number; rop
   7393..7497    +  promoter       AmpR promoter: bla
   7498..8358    +  CDS            AmpR: β-lactamase; bla; confers resistance to ampicillin, carbenicillin, and related antibiotics
   8529..9117    +  rep_origin     ori: high-copy-number ColE1/pMB1/pBR322/pUC origin of replication
>Addgene plasmid #195109 | pX459-sgRNA2-2-RPB1-C-term | addgene full sequence | sequence record 383879 | Addgene Partial NGS Result
GAGGGCCTATTTCCCATGATTCCTTCATATTTGCATATACGATACAAGGCTGTTAGAGAGATAATTGGAA
TTAATTTGACTGTAAACACAAAGATATTAGTACAAAATACGTGACGTAGAAAGTAATAATTTCTTGGGTA
GTTTGCAGTTTTAAAATTATGTTTTAAAATGGACTATCATATGCTTACCGTAACTTGAAAGTATTTCGAT
TTCTTGGCTTTATATATCTTGTGGAAAGGACGAAACACCGTGGGGTGCGGCAGCGGGCTAGTTTTAGAGC
TAGAAATAGCAAGTTAAAATAAGGCTAGTCCGTTATCAACTTGAAAAAGTGGCACCGAGTCGGTGCTTTT
TTGTTTTAGAGCTAGAAATAGCAAGTTAAAATAAGGCTAGTCCGTTTTTAGCGCGTGCGCCAATTCTGCA
GACAAATGGCTCTAGAGGTACCCGTTACATAACTTACGGTAAATGGCCCGCCTGGCTGACCGCCCAACGA
CCCCCGCCCATTGACGTCAATAGTAACGCCAATAGGGACTTTCCATTGACGTCAATGGGTGGAGTATTTA
CGGTAAACTGCCCACTTGGCAGTACATCAAGTGTATCATATGCCAAGTACGCCCCCTATTGACGTCAATG
ACGGTAAATGGCCCGCCTGGCATTGTGCCCAGTACATGACCTTATGGGACTTTCCTACTTGGCAGTACAT
CTACGTATTAGTCATCGCTATTACCATGGTCGAGGTGAGCCCCACGTTCTGCTTCACTCTCCCCATCTCC
CCCCCCTCCCCACCCCCAATTTTGTATTTATTTATTTTTTAATTATTTTGTGCAGCGATGGGGGCGGGGG
GGGGGGGGGGGCGCGCGCCAGGGGGGGGGGGGGGGGGGGGGGGGGGGGGCGGGGCGAGGCGGAGAGGTGC
GGCGGCAGCCAATCAGAGCGGCGCGCTCCGAAAGTTTCCTTTTATGGCGAGGCGGCGGCGGCGGCGGCCC
TATAAAAAGCGAAGCGCGCGGCGGGCGGGAGTCGCTGCGACGCTGCCTTCGCCCCGTGCCCCGCTCCGCC
GCCGCCTCGCGCCGCCCGCCCCGGCTCTGACTGACCGCGTTACTCCCACAGGTGAGCGGGCGGGACGGCC
CTTCTCCTCCGGGCTGTAATTAGCTGAGCAAGAGGTAAGGGTTTAAGGGATGGTTGGTTGGTGGGGTATT
AATGTTTAATTACCTGGAGCACCTGCCTGAAATCACTTTTTTTCAGGTTGGACCGGTGCCACCATGGACT
ATAAGGACCACGACGGAGACTACAAGGATCATGATATTGATTACAAAGACGATGACGATAAGATGGCCCC
AAAGAAGAAGCGGAAGGTCGGTATCCACGGAGTCCCAGCAGCCGACAAGAAGTACAGCATCGGCCTGGAC
ATCGGCACCAACTCTGTGGGCTGGGCCGTGATCACCGACGAGTACAAGGTGCCCAGCAAGAAATTCAAGG
TGCTGGGCAACACCGACCGGCACAGCATCAAGAAGAACCTGATCGGAGCCCTGCTGTTCGACAGCGGCGA
AACAGCCGAGGCCACCCGGCTGAAGAGAACCGCCAGAAGAAGATACACCAGACGGAAGAACCGGATCTGC
TATCTGCAAGAGATCTTCAGCAACGAGATGGCCAAGGTGGACGACAGCTTCTTCCACAGACTGGAAGAGT
CCTTCCTGGTGGAAGAGGATAAGAAGCACGAGCGGCACCCCATCTTCGGCAACATCGTGGACGAGGTGGC
CTACCACGAGAAGTACCCCACCATCTACCACCTGAGAAAGAAACTGGTGGACAGCACCGACAAGGCCGAC
CTGCGGCTGATCTATCTGGCCCTGGCCCACATGATCAAGTTCCGGGGCCACTTCCTGATCGAGGGCGACC
TGAACCCCGACAACAGCGACGTGGACAAGCTGTTCATCCAGCTGGTGCAGACCTACAACCAGCTGTTCGA
GGAAAACCCCATCAACGCCAGCGGCGTGGACGCCAAGGCCATCCTGTCTGCCAGACTGAGCAAGAGCAGA
CGGCTGGAAAATCTGATCGCCCAGCTGCCCGGCGAGAAGAAGAATGGCCTGTTCGGAAACCTGATTGCCC
TGAGCCTGGGCCTGACCCCCAACTTCAAGAGCAACTTCGACCTGGCCGAGGATGCCAAACTGCAGCTGAG
CAAGGACACCTACGACGACGACCTGGACAACCTGCTGGCCCAGATCGGCGACCAGTACGCCGACCTGTTT
CTGGCCGCCAAGAACCTGTCCGACGCCATCCTGCTGAGCGACATCCTGAGAGTGAACACCGAGATCACCA
AGGCCCCCCTGAGCGCCTCTATGATCAAGAGATACGACGAGCACCACCAGGACCTGACCCTGCTGAAAGC
TCTCGTGCGGCAGCAGCTGCCTGAGAAGTACAAAGAGATTTTCTTCGACCAGAGCAAGAACGGCTACGCC
GGCTACATTGACGGCGGAGCCAGCCAGGAAGAGTTCTACAAGTTCATCAAGCCCATCCTGGAAAAGATGG
ACGGCACCGAGGAACTGCTCGTGAAGCTGAACAGAGAGGACCTGCTGCGGAAGCAGCGGACCTTCGACAA
CGGCAGCATCCCCCACCAGATCCACCTGGGAGAGCTGCACGCCATTCTGCGGCGGCAGGAAGATTTTTAC
CCATTCCTGAAGGACAACCGGGAAAAGATCGAGAAGATCCTGACCTTCCGCATCCCCTACTACGTGGGCC
CTCTGGCCAGGGGAAACAGCAGATTCGCCTGGATGACCAGAAAGAGCGAGGAAACCATCACCCCCTGGAA
CTTCGAGGAAGTGGTGGACAAGGGCGCTTCCGCCCAGAGCTTCATCGAGCGGATGACCAACTTCGATAAG
AACCTGCCCAACGAGAAGGTGCTGCCCAAGCACAGCCTGCTGTACGAGTACTTCACCGTGTATAACGAGC
TGACCAAAGTGAAATACGTGACCGAGGGAATGAGAAAGCCCGCCTTCCTGAGCGGCGAGCAGAAAAAGGC
CATCGTGGACCTGCTGTTCAAGACCAACCGGAAAGTGACCGTGAAGCAGCTGAAAGAGGACTACTTCAAG
AAAATCGAGTGCTTCGACTCCGTGGAAATCTCCGGCGTGGAAGATCGGTTCAACGCCTCCCTGGGCACAT
ACCACGATCTGCTGAAAATTATCAAGGACAAGGACTTCCTGGACAATGAGGAAAACGAGGACATTCTGGA
AGATATCGTGCTGACCCTGACACTGTTTGAGGACAGAGAGATGATCGAGGAACGGCTGAAAACCTATGCC
CACCTGTTCGACGACAAAGTGATGAAGCAGCTGAAGCGGCGGAGATACACCGGCTGGGGCAGGCTGAGCC
GGAAGCTGATCAACGGCATCCGGGACAAGCAGTCCGGCAAGACAATCCTGGATTTCCTGAAGTCCGACGG
CTTCGCCAACAGAAACTTCATGCAGCTGATCCACGACGACAGCCTGACCTTTAAAGAGGACATCCAGAAA
GCCCAGGTGTCCGGCCAGGGCGATAGCCTGCACGAGCACATTGCCAATCTGGCCGGCAGCCCCGCCATTA
AGAAGGGCATCCTGCAGACAGTGAAGGTGGTGGACGAGCTCGTGAAAGTGATGGGCCGGCACAAGCCCGA
GAACATCGTGATCGAAATGGCCAGAGAGAACCAGACCACCCAGAAGGGACAGAAGAACAGCCGCGAGAGA
ATGAAGCGGATCGAAGAGGGCATCAAAGAGCTGGGCAGCCAGATCCTGAAAGAACACCCCGTGGAAAACA
CCCAGCTGCAGAACGAGAAGCTGTACCTGTACTACCTGCAGAATGGGCGGGATATGTACGTGGACCAGGA
ACTGGACATCAACCGGCTGTCCGACTACGATGTGGACCATATCGTGCCTCAGAGCTTTCTGAAGGACGAC
TCCATCGACAACAAGGTGCTGACCAGAAGCGACAAGAACCGGGGCAAGAGCGACAACGTGCCCTCCGAAG
AGGTCGTGAAGAAGATGAAGAACTACTGGCGGCAGCTGCTGAACGCCAAGCTGATTACCCAGAGAAAGTT
CGACAATCTGACCAAGGCCGAGAGAGGCGGCCTGAGCGAACTGGATAAGGCCGGCTTCATCAAGAGACAG
CTGGTGGAAACCCGGCAGATCACAAAGCACGTGGCACAGATCCTGGACTCCCGGATGAACACTAAGTACG
ACGAGAATGACAAGCTGATCCGGGAAGTGAAAGTGATCACCCTGAAGTCCAAGCTGGTGTCCGATTTCCG
GAAGGATTTCCAGTTTTACAAAGTGCGCGAGATCAACAACTACCACCACGCCCACGACGCCTACCTGAAC
GCCGTCGTGGGAACCGCCCTGATCAAAAAGTACCCTAAGCTGGAAAGCGAGTTCGTGTACGGCGACTACA
AGGTGTACGACGTGCGGAAGATGATCGCCAAGAGCGAGCAGGAAATCGGCAAGGCTACCGCCAAGTACTT
CTTCTACAGCAACATCATGAACTTTTTCAAGACCGAGATTACCCTGGCCAACGGCGAGATCCGGAAGCGG
CCTCTGATCGAGACAAACGGCGAAACCGGGGAGATCGTGTGGGATAAGGGCCGGGATTTTGCCACCGTGC
GGAAAGTGCTGAGCATGCCCCAAGTGAATATCGTGAAAAAGACCGAGGTGCAGACAGGCGGCTTCAGCAA
AGAGTCTATCCTGCCCAAGAGGAACAGCGATAAGCTGATCGCCAGAAAGAAGGACTGGGACCCTAAGAAG
TACGGCGGCTTCGACAGCCCCACCGTGGCCTATTCTGTGCTGGTGGTGGCCAAAGTGGAAAAGGGCAAGT
CCAAGAAACTGAAGAGTGTGAAAGAGCTGCTGGGGATCACCATCATGGAAAGAAGCAGCTTCGAGAAGAA
TCCCATCGACTTTCTGGAAGCCAAGGGCTACAAAGAAGTGAAAAAGGACCTGATCATCAAGCTGCCTAAG
TACTCCCTGTTCGAGCTGGAAAACGGCCGGAAGAGAATGCTGGCCTCTGCCGGCGAACTGCAGAAGGGAA
ACGAACTGGCCCTGCCCTCCAAATATGTGAACTTCCTGTACCTGGCCAGCCACTATGAGAAGCTGAAGGG
CTCCCCCGAGGATAATGAGCAGAAACAGCTGTTTGTGGAACAGCACAAGCACTACCTGGACGAGATCATC
GAGCAGATCAGCGAGTTCTCCAAGAGAGTGATCCTGGCCGACGCTAATCTGGACAAAGTGCTGTCCGCCT
ACAACAAGCACCGGGATAAGCCCATCAGAGAGCAGGCCGAGAATATCATCCACCTGTTTACCCTGACCAA
TCTGGGAGCCCCTGCCGCCTTCAAGTACTTTGACACCACCATCGACCGGAAGAGGTACACCAGCACCAAA
GAGGTGCTGGACGCCACCCTGATCCACCAGAGCATCACCGGCCTGTACGAGACACGGATCGACCTGTCTC
AGCTGGGAGGCGACAAAAGGCCGGCGGCCACGAAAAAGGCCGGCCAGGCAAAAAAGAAAAAGGAATTCGG
CAGTGGAGAGGGCAGAGGAAGTCTGCTAACATGCGGTGACGTCGAGGAGAATCCTGGCCCAATGACCGAG
TACAAGCCCACGGTGCGCCTCGCCACCCGCGACGACGTCCCCAGGGCCGTACGCACCCTCGCCGCCGCGT
TCGCCGACTACCCCGCCACGCGCCACACCGTCGATCCGGACCGCCACATCGAGCGGGTCACCGAGCTGCA
AGAACTCTTCCTCACGCGCGTCGGGCTCGACATCGGCAAGGTGTGGGTCGCGGACGACGGCGCCGCGGTG
GCGGTCTGGACCACGCCGGAGAGCGTCGAAGCGGGGGCGGTGTTCGCCGAGATCGGCCCGCGCATGGCCG
AGTTGAGCGGTTCCCGGCTGGCCGCGCAGCAACAGATGGAAGGCCTCCTGGCGCCGCACCGGCCCAAGGA
GCCCGCGTGGTTCCTGGCCACCGTCGGAGTCTCGCCCGACCACCAGGGCAAGGGTCTGGGCAGCGCCGTC
GTGCTCCCCGGAGTGGAGGCGGCCGAGCGCGCCGGGGTGCCCGCCTTCCTGGAGACCTCCGCGCCCCGCA
ACCTCCCCTTCTACGAGCGGCTCGGCTTCACCGTCACCGCCGACGTCGAGGTGCCCGAAGGACCGCGCAC
CTGGTGCATGACCCGCAAGCCCGGTGCCTGAGAATTCTAACTAGAGCTCGCTGATCAGCCTCGACTGTGC
CTTCTAGTTGCCAGCCATCTGTTGTTTGCCCCTCCCCCGTGCCTTCCTTGACCCTGGAAGGTGCCACTCC
CACTGTCCTTTCCTAATAAAATGAGGAAATTGCATCGCATTGTCTGAGTAGGTGTCATTCTATTCTGGGG
GGTGGGGTGGGGCAGGACAGCAAGGGGGAGGATTGGGAAGAGAATAGCAGGCATGCTGGGGAGCGGCCGC
AGGAACCCCTAGTGATGGAGTTGGCCACTCCCTCTCTGCGCGCTCGCTCGCTCACTGAGGCCGGGCGACC
AAAGGTCGCCCGACGCCCGGGCTTTGCCCGGGCGGCCTCAGTGAGCGAGCGAGCGCGCAGCTGCCTGCAG
GGGCGCCTGATGCGGTATTTTCTCCTTACGCATCTGTGCGGTATTTCACACCGCATA
[95 nt withheld, positions 6638-6732]
T
[46 nt withheld, positions 6734-6779]
C
[141 nt withheld, positions 6781-6921]
CCTTTGACGTTGGAGTCCACGTTCTTT
[37 nt withheld, positions 6949-6985]
ACTCTATCTCGGGCTATTCTTTTGATTTATAAGGGATTTTGCCGATTTCGGTCTATTGGTTAAAAAATGA
GCTGATTTAACAAAAATTTAACGCGAATTTTAACAAAATATTAACGTTTACAATTTTATGGTGCACTCTC
AGTACAATCTGCTCTGATGCCGCATAGTTAAGCCAGCCCCGACACCCGCCAACACCCGCTGACGCGCCCT
GACGGGCTTGTCTGCTCCCGGCATCCGCTTACAGACAAGCTGTGACCGTCTCCGGGAGCTGCATGTGTCA
GAGGTTTTCACCGTCATCACCGAAACGCGCGAGACGAAAGGGCCTCGTGATACGCCTATTTTTATAGGTT
AATGTCATGATAATAATGGTTTCTTAGACGTCAGGTGGCACTTTTCGGGGAAATGTGCGCGGAACCCCTA
TTTGTTTATTTTTCTAAATACATTCAAATATGTATCCGCTCATGAGACAATAACCCTGATAAATGCTTCA
ATAATATTGAAAAAGGAAGAGTATGAGTATTCAACATTTCCGTGTCGCCCTTATTCCCTTTTTTGCGGCA
TTTTGCCTTCCTGTTTTTGCTCACCCAGAAACGCTGGTGAAAGTAAAAGATGCTGAAGATCAGTTGGGTG
CACGAGTGGGTTACATCGAACTGGATCTCAACAGCGGTAAGATCCTTGAGAGTTTTCGCCCCGAAGAACG
TTTTCCAATGATGAGCACTTTTAAAGTTCTGCTATGTGGCGCGGTATTATCCCGTATTGACGCCGGGCAA
GAGCAACTCGGTCGCCGCATACACTATTCTCAGAATGACTTGGTTGAGTACTCACCAGTCACAGAAAAGC
ATCTTACGGATGGCATGACAGTAAGAGAATTATGCAGTGCTGCCATAACCATGAGTGATAACACTGCGGC
CAACTTACTTCTGACAACGATCGGAGGACCGAAGGAGCTAACCGCTTTTTTGCACAACATGGGGGATCAT
GTAACTCGCCTTGATCGTTGGGAACCGGAGCTGAATGAAGCCATACCAAACGACGAGCGTGACACCACGA
TGCCTGTAGCAATGGCAACAACGTTGCGCAAACTATTAACTGGCGAACTACTTACTCTAGCTTCCCGGCA
ACAATTAATAGACTGGATGGAGGCGGATAAAGTTGCAGGACCACTTCTGCGCTCGGCCCTTCCGGCTGGC
TGGTTTATTGCTGATAAATCTGGAGCCGGTGAGCGTGGAAGCCGCGGTATCATTGCAGCACTGGGGCCAG
ATGGTAAGCCCTCCCGTATCGTAGTTATCTACACGACGGGGAGTCAGGCAACTATGGATGAACGAAATAG
ACAGATCGCTGAGATAGGTGCCTCACTGATTAAGCATTGGTAACTGTCAGACCAAGTTTACTCATATATA
CTTTAGATTGATTTAAAACTTCATTTTTAATTTAAAAGGATCTAGGTGAAGATCCTTTTTGATAATCTCA
TGACCAAAATCCCTTAACGTGAGTTTTCGTTCCACTGAGCGTCAGACCCCGTAGAAAAGATCAAAGGATC
TTCTTGAGATCCTTTTTTTCTGCGCGTAATCTGCTGCTTGCAAACAAAAAAACCACCGCTACCAGCGGTG
GTTTGTTTGCCGGATCAAGAGCTACCAACTCTTTTTCCGAAGGTAACTGGCTTCAGCAGAGCGCAGATAC
CAAATACTGTTCTTCTAGTGTAGCCGTAGTTAGGCCACCACTTCAAGAACTCTGTAGCACCGCCTACATA
CCTCGCTCTGCTAATCCTGTTACCAGTGGCTGCTGCCAGTGGCGATAAGTCGTGTCTTACCGGGTTGGAC
TCAAGACGATAGTTACCGGATAAGGCGCAGCGGTCGGGCTGAACGGGGGGTTCGTGCACACAGCCCAGCT
TGGAGCGAACGACCTACACCGAACTGAGATACCTACAGCGTGAGCTATGAGAAAGCGCCACGCTTCCCGA
AGGGAGAAAGGCGGACAGGTATCCGGTAAGCGGCAGGGTCGGAACAGGAGAGCGCACGAGGGAGCTTCCA
GGGGGAAACGCCTGGTATCTTTATAGTCCTGTCGGGTTTCGCCACCTCTGACTTGAGCGTCGATTTTTGT
GATGCTCGTCAGGGGGGCGGAGCCTATGGAAAAACGCCAGCAACGCGGCCTTTTTACGGTTCCTGGCCTT
TTGCTGGCCTTTTGCTCACATGT
